Addgene plasmid #243706: pJL345
Purpose: A piggyBac vector containing the UQCRQ genomic sequence, modified with silent mutations to allow for PCR-based analysis
Depositing lab: Jonathan Weissman. Depositing organization: Whitehead Institute for Biomedical Research. Publication: Proximity-specific ribosome profiling reveals the logic of localized mitochondrial translation. Luo J, Khandwala S, Hu J, Lee SY, Hickey KL, Levine ZG, Harper JW, Ting AY, Weissman JS. Cell. 2025 Aug 25:S0092-8674(25)00916-X. doi: 10.1016/j.cell.2025.08.002. PubMed 40876456.
Backbone
  Vector backbone: pJL190
  Backbone manufacturer: Weissman Lab
  Vector type: Mammalian Expression
  Selectable markers: Puromycin
Growth in bacteria
  Bacterial resistance: Ampicillin, 100 μg/mL
  Growth temperature: 37°C
  Growth strain: NEB Stable
  Copy number: High Copy
Gene/Insert
  Gene/Insert name: UQCRQ
  Species: H. sapiens (human)
  Entrez Gene: UQCRQ (a.k.a. QPC, QCR8, QP-C, UQCR7)
  Cloning method: Gibson Cloning
Terms and licenses: Academic/Nonprofit Terms; Industry Terms: Not Available to Industry
Depositor comments: The depositor confirms that discrepancies between the depositor's sequence and Addgene's sequences have no functional consequences.
How to cite: pJL345 was a gift from Jonathan Weissman (Addgene plasmid # 243706 ; http://n2t.net/addgene:243706 ; RRID:Addgene_243706)
