[The description below was written by a language model from this plasmid's Addgene catalogue record and pLannotate feature annotations shown in this document.]
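Description:
pJL345 is a 10.7 kb mammalian piggyBac transposon vector built on the pJL190 backbone, carrying the human UQCRQ gene in its genomic form. It is propagated in E. coli as a high-copy plasmid through a ColE1/pUC-type origin with ampicillin selection from the bla gene. It also retains pBluescript-style remnants: an f1 origin, a lacZα fragment and lac promoter/operator elements. The automated annotation does not mark the piggyBac terminal repeats, so their positions are not recorded. The catalogue entry identifies the plasmid as a piggyBac vector, which implies that the cargo is integrated into the host genome when a piggyBac transposase is supplied.

The insert encodes UQCRQ, a small subunit of mitochondrial ubiquinol-cytochrome c oxidoreductase (respiratory complex III). The feature table finds the coding sequence as two separated fragments, consistent with exons interrupted by an intron in a genomic rather than cDNA clone. Several short hits to unrelated human proteins (GVQW1, C9orf85, ZNF701) lie downstream and are probably spurious matches within non-coding genomic sequence rather than intended payloads. The two lambda portal protein fragments flanking the cargo region are likewise unexplained by the record. No heterologous promoter is annotated upstream of UQCRQ, and the record does not state what drives its expression; the roughly 2 kb of unannotated sequence before the first exon may include native regulatory sequence. On the opposite strand, a human PGK promoter drives puromycin N-acetyltransferase followed by a WPRE, allowing selection of stable integrants.

The UQCRQ sequence carries silent mutations that leave the protein unchanged while letting PCR-based assays distinguish it from the unmodified gene.
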