Features (pLannotate 1.2.2; 21 found; start..end, strand, type, name):
      1..105     -  promoter       AmpR promoter: bla
    158..586     -  rep_origin     f1 ori (sequence partly withheld): f1 bacteriophage origin of replication; arrow indicates direction of (+) strand synthesis
    591..746     -  CDS            lacZα (fragment): LacZα fragment of β-galactosidase; lacZ fragment
    748..867     +  CDS            B (fragment): PORTL_LAMBD - Experimental evidence at protein level: Swiss-Prot protein existence level 1. Forms the portal vertex of the capsid (PubMed:6228056, PubMed:6232391). This portal plays critical roles in head assembly, genome packaging, neck/tail attachment, and genome ejection (Probable). The portal protein multimerizes as a single ring-shaped homododecamer arranged around a central channel (PubMed:6232391). Binds to the terminase subunits to form the packaging machine (PubMed:7799432). From Escherichia phage lambda (Bacteriophage lambda).
   1403..1991    -  misc_feature   WPRE: woodchuck hepatitis virus posttranscriptional regulatory element
   1994..2015    -  misc_feature   MCS (fragment): pBluescript multiple cloning site
   2022..2618    -  CDS            PuroR (fragment): puromycin N-acetyltransferase; pac from Streptomyces; confers resistance to puromycin
   2630..3130    -  promoter       hPGK promoter: human phosphoglycerate kinase 1 promoter
   5117..5272    +  CDS            UQCRQ (fragment): QCR8_HUMAN - Experimental evidence at protein level: Swiss-Prot protein existence level 1. Component of the ubiquinol-cytochrome c oxidoreductase, a multisubunit transmembrane complex that is part of the mitochondrial electron transport chain which drives oxidative phosphorylation. The respiratory chain contains 3 multisubunit complexes succinate dehydrogenase (complex II, CII), ubiquinol-cytochrome c oxidoreductase (cytochrome b-c1 complex, complex III, CIII) and cytochrome c oxidase (complex IV, CIV), that cooperate to transfer electrons derived from NADH and succinate to molecular oxygen, c
   5722..5814    +  CDS            UQCRQ (fragment): QCR8_HUMAN - Experimental evidence at protein level: Swiss-Prot protein existence level 1. Component of the ubiquinol-cytochrome c oxidoreductase, a multisubunit transmembrane complex that is part of the mitochondrial electron transport chain which drives oxidative phosphorylation. The respiratory chain contains 3 multisubunit complexes succinate dehydrogenase (complex II, CII), ubiquinol-cytochrome c oxidoreductase (cytochrome b-c1 complex, complex III, CIII) and cytochrome c oxidase (complex IV, CIV), that cooperate to transfer electrons derived from NADH and succinate to molecular oxygen, c
   6249..6509    +  CDS            GVQW1 (fragment): GVQW1_HUMAN - Also known as TIGD1L2. Experimental evidence at transcript level: Swiss-Prot protein existence level 2. From Homo sapiens (Human).
   7414..7617    +  CDS            C9orf85 (fragment): CI085_HUMAN - Experimental evidence at protein level: Swiss-Prot protein existence level 1. From Homo sapiens (Human).
   7619..7687    +  CDS            ZNF701 (fragment): ZN701_HUMAN - Experimental evidence at protein level: Swiss-Prot protein existence level 1. May be involved in transcriptional regulation. From Homo sapiens (Human).
   7818..8024    -  CDS            C9orf85 (fragment): CI085_HUMAN - Experimental evidence at protein level: Swiss-Prot protein existence level 1. From Homo sapiens (Human).
   8204..8671    +  CDS            B (fragment): PORTL_LAMBD - Experimental evidence at protein level: Swiss-Prot protein existence level 1. Forms the portal vertex of the capsid (PubMed:6228056, PubMed:6232391). This portal plays critical roles in head assembly, genome packaging, neck/tail attachment, and genome ejection (Probable). The portal protein multimerizes as a single ring-shaped homododecamer arranged around a central channel (PubMed:6232391). Binds to the terminase subunits to form the packaging machine (PubMed:7799432). From Escherichia phage lambda (Bacteriophage lambda).
   8707..8729    -  protein_bind   lac operator (fragment): The lac repressor binds to the lac operator to inhibit transcription in E. coli. This inhibition can be relieved by adding lactose or isopropyl-β-D-thiogalactopyranoside (IPTG). lac repressor encoded by lacI
   8733..8763    -  promoter       lac promoter: promoter for the E. coli lac operon
   8778..8799    -  protein_bind   CAP binding site: CAP binding activates transcription in the presence of cAMP. E. coli catabolite activator protein
   8812..8904    -  CDS            lacI (fragment): lac repressor; lacI; The lac repressor binds to the lac operator to inhibit transcription in E. coli. This inhibition can be relieved by adding lactose or isopropyl-β-D-thiogalactopyranoside (IPTG).
   9087..9675    -  rep_origin     ori: high-copy-number ColE1/pMB1/pBR322/pUC origin of replication
   9846..10706   -  CDS            AmpR: β-lactamase; bla; confers resistance to ampicillin, carbenicillin, and related antibiotics
>Addgene plasmid #243706 | pJL345 | addgene full sequence | sequence record 489241 | Addgene NGS Result
ACTCTTCCTTTTTCAATATTATTGAAGCATTTATCAGGGTTATTGTCTCATGAGCGGATACATATTTGAA
TGTATTTAGAAAAATAAACAAATAGGGGTTCCGCGCACATTTCCCCGAAAAGTGCCACCTAAATTGTAAG
CGTTAATATTTTGTTAAAATTCGCGTTAAATTTTTGTTAAATCAGCTCATTTTTTAACCAATAGGCCGAA
ATCGGCAAAATCCCTTATAAATCAAAAGAATAGACCGAGATAGGGT
[37 nt withheld, positions 257-293]
AAAGAACGTGGACTCCAACGTCAAAGG
[49 nt withheld, positions 321-369]
T
[91 nt withheld, positions 371-461]
G
[124 nt withheld, positions 463-586]
CCCATTCGCCATTCAGGCTGCGCAACTGTTGGGAAGGGCGATCGGTGCGGGCCTCTTCGCTATTACGCCA
GCTGGCGAAAGGGGGATGTGCTGCAAGGCGATTAAGTTGGGTAACGCCAGGGTTTTCCCAGTCACGACGT
TGTAAAACGACGGCCAGTGAGCGCGCCTCGTTCATTCACGTTTTTGAACCCGTGGAGGACGGGCAGACTC
GCGGTGCAAATGTGTTTTACAGCGTGATGGAGCAGATGAAGATGCTCGACACGCTGCAGAACACGCAGCT
AGATTAACCCTAGAAAGATAATCATATTGTGACGTACGTTAAAGATAATCATGTGTAAAATTGACGCATG
TGTTTTATCGGTCTGTATATCGAGGTTTATTTATTAATTTGAATAGATATTAAGTTTTATTATATTTACA
CTTACATACTAATAATAAATTCAACAAACAATTTATTTATGTTTATTTATTTATTAAAAAAAACAAAAAC
TCAAAATTTCTTCTATAAAGTAACAAAACTTTTATGAGGGACAGCCCCCCCCCAAAGCCCCCAGGGATGT
AATTACGTCCCTCCCCCGCTAGGGGGCAGCAGCGAGCCGCCCGGGGCTCCGCTCCGGTCCGGCGCTCCCC
CCGCATCCCCGAGCCGGCAGCGTGCGGGGACAGCCCGGGCACGGGGAAGGTGGCACGGGATCGCTTTCCT
CTGAACGCTTCTCGCTGCTCTTTGAGCCTGCAGACACCTGGGGGGATACGGGGAAAAGGCCTCCAGGGTT
TATTACAGGGACAGCAGAGATCCAGTTTGGTTAATTAGCTAGCGATGCGGGGAGGCGGCCCAAAGGGAGA
TCCGACTCGTCTGAGGGCGAAGGCGAAGACGCGGAAGAGGCCGCAGAGCCGGCAGCAGGCCGCGGGAAGG
AAGGTCCGCTGGATTGAGGGCCGAAGGGACGTAGCAGAAGGACGTCCCGCGCAGAATCCAGGTGGCAACA
CAGGCGAGCAGCCAAGGAAAGGACGATGATTTCCCCGACAACACCACGGAATTGTCAGTGCCCAACAGCC
GAGCCCCTGTCCAGCAGCGGGCAAGGCAGGCGGCGATGAGTTCCGCCGTGGCAATAGGGAGGGGGAAAGC
GAAAGTCCCGGAAAGGAGCTGACAGGTGGTGGCAATGCCCCAACCAGTGGGGGTTGCGTCAGCAAACACA
GTGCACACCACGCCACGTTGCCTGACAACGGGCCACAACTCCTCATAAAGAGACAGCAACCAGGATTTAT
ACAAGGAGGAGAAAATGAAAGCCATACGGGAAGCAATAGCATGATACAAAGGCATTAAAGCAGCGTATCC
ACATAGCGTAAAAGGAGCAACATAGTTAAGAATACCAGTCAATCTTTCACAAATTTTGTAATCCAGAGGT
TGATTACCGATAAGCTTGATATCGAATTCTTAACTGGCACCGGGCTTGCGGGTCATGCACCAGGTGCGCG
GTCCTTCGGGCACCTCGACGTCGGCGGTGACGGTGAAGCCGAGCCGCTCGTAGAAGGGGAGGTTGCGGGG
CGCGGAGGTCTCCAGGAAGGCGGGCACCCCGGCGCGCTCGGCCGCCTCCACTCCGGGGAGCACGACGGCG
CTGCCCAGACCCTTGCCCTGGTGGTCGGGCGAGACGCCGACGGTGGCCAGGAACCACGCGGGCTCCTTGG
GCCGGTGCGGCGCCAGGAGGCCTTCCATCTGTTGCTGCGCGGCCAGCCGGGAACCGCTCAACTCGGCCAT
GCGCGGGCCGATCTCGGCGAACACCGCCCCCGCTTCGACGCTCTCCGGCGTGGTCCAGACCGCCACGGCG
GCGCCGTCGTCCGCGACCCACACCTTGCCGATGTCGAGCCCGACGCGCGTGAGGAAGAGTTCTTGCAGCT
CGGTGACCCGCTCGATGTGGCGGTCCGGATCGACGGTGTGGCGCGTGGCGGGGTAGTCGGCGAACGCGGC
GGCGAGGGTGCGTACGGCCCTGGGGACGTCGTCGCGGGTGGCGAGGCGCACCGTGGGCTTGTACTCGGTC
ATGGTGGTACCCCCTGGGGAGAGAGGTCGGTGATTCGGTCAACGAGGGAGCCGACTGCCGACGTGCGCTC
CGGAGGCTTGCAGAATGCGGAACACCGCGCGGGCAGGAACAGGGCCCACACTACCGCCCCACACCCCGCC
TCCCGCACCGCCCCTTCCCGGCCGCTGCTCTCGGCGCGCCCTGCTGAGCAGCCGCTATTGGCCACAGCCC
ATCGCGGTCGGCGCGCTGCCATTGCTCCCTGGCGCTGTCCGTCTGCGAGGGTACTAGTGAGACGTGCGGC
TTCCGTTTGTCACGTCCGGCACGCCGCGAACCGCAAGGAACCTTCCCGACTTAGGGGCGGAGCAGGAAGC
GTCGCCGGGGGGCCCACAAGGGTAGCGGCGAAGATCCGGGTGACGCTGCGAACGGACGTGAAGAATGTGC
GAGACCCAGGGTCGGCGCCGCTGCGTTTCCCGGAACCACGCCCAGAGCAGCCGCGTCCCTGCGCAAACCC
AGGGCTGCCTTGGAAAAGGCGCAAACGCGTTGGATTAAGATGTTCGCTAGGTGCTTGCTGAAACTTCTAA
GGCATGTGGAAAAGCTAACCAATTATTCATGACGATACTCAGATCTGCTGGTATGCAACTTATGGTATTA
GGTTTACTCTTCCTCTCAATTTATCCTCACGGCCTTTTCCACTTCCAGGTGTTTACAATTGTAATTATTC
GCTGCATGTTAATTTGCGAATTTACAAATTTGGGTGAGAAAGTCACAATTGGCATAGAAGTTCCAGAAAG
CAGAAAACCATTAGGTCTCTCAGTCCTCCCAGGTGGCTGGGTACAGAATACGTACTTGGAGTACTGGAAT
TGTATTTGCGATGTTCTTAAAAGAGGACACCGCCTTTAACCTTGACTTATTTTTAAATGTAACATACTGA
TGTCCTTACTTTGGTCTGCACACTCATCTATACATATTTTGGTTGAAAGGTTTTGGGATGTTTGCAGATG
CTATAAAATAAATGAACGTTTTATTATTATTCATCCAAATGGTGGTAGAATTTGCCACAATATTTCTGTC
CTTACCTGTATTTCTGTTCTTGCCTTGGAGCTGAGACCAGGCTAGACATTATGGTTTAAAAAAATGAGGC
AAAGGAGCACCATGAAAAGCTGAAATGAGGGGATATTCAGCGCCACCCCGAAGGAGACTATGCTGGAAGA
GTCAGCCTACACTCATAGTGCAAGATACGAAGCCAGTTTGTGCAGTACCTACATGAGAAAACTAAGGTAT
GTCTGCAAAATACAAGTTGACTGCCTGCCGAGCCTCCGTGGTCCGTAAGTAGTGTTATAAAACACAGCCA
ACTGTTGAATGAGAACTTAGTCCTAGATAAAATATGGCCAGCAATTCCATTAACAAAACACTGACAAGAC
ACCTCAGGGCGAGCTGTACATTGACAACAGCATCGTCAAGCAGAATGCACTTCAGGGAAAACATAATAAG
GCCTCTCACCCGACTTTCCTTGCTTCTCACGTGGGGAGAAGAAAGAACTGGGGCATCGTGATTCCCCCCA
CCCCACGCAAACCATCTGGGGAGGACGCTGGCTGCTGTCGAGGCGGCCTCAGCATTCATCAATTGACGAT
TATTTGATTATTTTTGTGGCTGAAACTGACGAAACGTTTGTATTATCTCTTGGGAACGTTAACAGCCTGC
CAGGGGACTCTAAAACAGAGTCCAAGAGAAGCCTTCGATATGTGTCCCTGATTTTGGTGCTGGGGTCGCT
CATGGCCTGAAAATAACGAAGCCCCCTTTGAGCTACTGGCCAAGGCCAAATAAAACCTCGTGCTCCTCTG
CTGTGGGGCGGCCCGGCCTCGGGGCTCAGAGGCGCTCTGTCTACAGCTGGGAAGACTCGCAGGCCCCAAG
CTCCTGGCCAGCGCTGCCCCGGAGGTCGGCAGGCCCCTTCCTCGTCACCTTTTTGTTCCCTCCCCCGCCT
CCCGCATTCGGCCGCTTCCTGACTGGGATTCCACAGAAAAGCCGAGGGCTGAGGAGAAGTGTGAGCGCCT
CCGCCTGTCCACTGTCCCCCAAAGTCAGTTCAATCCCCGACGTCCTCCGCTAGGCTCCACCCCACCGGCC
CGGGCAGGGCCTCCAAGGCACCTCCCACCTACGGGTCACCCAGTCAGCCCACTTCTTTCTGGGACAAAGG
CGTCATCCCTTAGAGACAGTAGGAAAATGGTATCTCCCGGAAGTTACCTCACGACCTCCAAGAGCGGCTT
CCAACCTTGCCGGAAATGACGAACGAGTCAACCGGATCGGTGACTGTGGAGGGCGAGCTGAGCCCTGTGC
GTGAGTGGGGTCTGGCTGTGCAGTGTTGGTGGACCCTGGGAGGCTAGGGGCGCCCCGCTGGGCTGGGAAA
GGATAAGGAGTGCAGGGGCAGGAGTCTGGGGTTGGGGATGGACCCCCGCGGGGACTGCGGCGCTTCGCGA
AAGCGAGCCAAGCGCCTGTCCACCCTCGGTCCTGCAGGGCCGCCGCCACAATGGGCCGCGAGTTTGGGAA
TCTGACGCGGATGCGGCATGTCATCTCCTACTCCTTGAGTCCATTCGAGCAGCGCGCCTATCCGCACGTC
TTCACTAAAGGAATCCCCAATGTTCTGCGCCGCATTCGGGAGTCTTTCTTTCGCGTGGTGCCGCGTGAGT
GCCTTGGGCCCGCGGGAGCGGGAGGCTGGACCCCAGCAGCAGCAGCAGTCACTGCGCCTCCCCTCTGAGC
GCTGGCGGCCGGGCAGGCGCTCTGTAACTTGCCGTACACACCTTTCTCATTGAATATTCCTGACCGCCCT
TAAGCTGGTCATATTATCCTCCCCATCTTACACGGGGAAAACTGAGCTACAGAACTGAAATGACTGGCCC
AAGGTCACTCGGGTGATTCCAGCATGTTCCTCTGAGGTCACCTTTATTTAGTTCTTACCAGTGGTGAAAT
GCTTTGTGTTAAACGTGCAGCAGATAGTGATGATAGTTGCATGGCCTTGGATATGCTAAGAACTACTGAA
GTGTATGCTTTAAAGAAGACAAGAGGACTGAGACCTTTTTTTTTCTTCTATATGTCTTATATGTGTGCTC
TCTGTTTACTCTCTTAATTTTTAAAGAGTTTGTAGTGTTTTATCTTATCTACACATGGGGGACTGAAGAG
TTCGAGAGATCCAAGAGGAAGAATCCAGCTGCCTATGAAAATGACAAATGAGCAACGCATCCGGATGACG
GTTCCCTGTCTCTGAAAGACCTTTCTCTGGAAGAGGAGTCTGCATTGTAGTGTCTCAAAGACACAATAAA
CTTCCTATGGTCTGCACTGTTGTGATATTACATTTTTGTGAGTAGAATCCTGTGTGACCACTAATATTCA
AGTTCATGAAGCGCCCCTCCTCAGCATGAGTCTTGAAGTTTTGCCTGGTCTCGGGTTTTGGTGAAAGAGC
AGGGCTCCCCCTTTGTTCCATTATCTACAAGAAAGTAGCTGCAGGTACTCCTGCATCTAACCATTTGTGG
GTGACATGGGCTATGGCGAGTGCTGGTTCTTGGCCCTCTGCTCCCATAGCAACAATAAAGTCTACTAACT
ATATTGTAATTAGTATGTGTCAGGGACGCTTTTATTTTTTATTTTTTGAGATGGAGTCTTGCTCTCTCAC
CCAGGCTGGAGTGCAGTGGTGTGATCTCGGCTCACTGCCATCTGTGCCTCCTGGGTTCAAACGATTCTCC
TGTCTCAGCCTCCGAGTAGCTGGGATTACAGGTGCAGGACACCACACCTGGCTAATTTTTTGTATTTTTA
GTAGAGACAGGTTTCACCATGTTGGCCAGGCTGGTCTGGAACTCCTGACCTCAGATGATCTGTGCGCCTC
AGCCTCCCAAAGTGCTGGGATTACAGGCGTAAGCCATGGTGCTCTGGGCCTCAAATACTCTTCTTAGCTA
CACAAATGAACTGTTAAACCTCACAAGCACCTTTAACGTATCCTCATTTGGCAGATGAGGAAATGGGCAC
AGAGAGATTAAGTAATTTGCCAGAAATTATACAGCAGTGAATGGTGGAGTCTTGCACTAAAGTGATGCTC
TTAAAACTATGCTCTATTGCAGGGGTGTCCAATCTTTTAGCTTCCCTGGGCCACACATAAAATACGCTAA
CATTACAATAGCTGATAAGCTTTAAAAAATGGCAAAAAAAACCCTCAGCGTTTTAGAAAGTTTACAAATT
TTTGTTGGGTCGGATTCAAAGCCATCCTGGGCTGCTTGCTGCCCAGGACTGCGGTTGGACAAGCTTGCTC
TACTGCCTTTCCTCCTAAGGCAGGCCTTAGCCTGAGGGGATATCAGCTATAAAACGGATGAGGTGATCTC
TTAGCCTCCACAGCAGTTTTCTGTTTCTGTGCCAGAGGCCAACAATGTTTTCGACCATATGTGGTTCATA
AAGCCTCAAAGATTTACTCTGGCCCTTTATGAATAAAGTTTACCCCTGATCTAAAGCCTTTAAATTATCT
TTTTGGTATTAAAGATACCATTTTCCCTTCGCCCACCGAGAGATGGTGGGGGTAGGTGTGGTTGGCAGTT
TTATGCCTCTAGTTCCTTAGAGAGGCTTCTCTCTAAGCTTCGGGACATGGATCTCACCTGTGGTAGCAGG
TATGTGGAATATGATGAGTTGTCATAGCTCAGTCAGTACAGTATATGCTATGGGATCTGAGATCCGTTTT
TAGAAACTCTTCTAAGGACTCTTCCTGCTAGCAGCAACTTTGATTCTGGGTCAGACTGTGTTTTTTTTTT
TTTTTTTTTTTTGAGATGGGAGTCTTGCTCTGTCACCAGGCTGGAGTTTAGTGGCGCAATCTCAGCTTAC
TGCAACCTCCGCTTCCCGGGCTCAAGTGATTCTCCTGCCTCAGCCTCCCAAATAGCTGGGACTACAGGCG
CATACCAACACACCCAGCTAATTTTTGTATTTTTATTTTTTTTTTTAGTAGAGACGGAGTTTCACCATGT
TGGCCAGGATGGTCTTGATCTCTTGACCTCGTGATCCACCTGCCTCGACCTCCCAAAGTGCTGGGATTAC
AGGTGTGAGCCACCGTGCCTGGCCAGACTGTATCTTTATTATCCTAATTACTGCTATTGCCTTTTAAGAA
TCAAAAGTTAAGATACTTCAAAACATGGCCAGATACAGTGGCTCACACCTGTAATCCCAGCACTTTGGGA
GGCTGAAGTGGATGGATCACTTGAGGTCAGGAGTTTGAGACCAGCCTGGCCAACATGGTGAAACCCTGTC
TCTACTAAAAATATAAAAATTAGCTGAGTGTGGTGGCACACGCCTATAATCCCAGCTACTCAGGAGGCTG
AGGCAGAAACGCTTGAACCTGGGAGGTGGAGGTTGCAGTGAGCCAAGATTGTGCCACTGCACTCCAGCCT
GGGTGACAGAGCGAGACTTCAAAACAAAACCTAAAAGATAAACTACATTGTGAGGCAGGATACGGGGTTT
AAACCAAGCGGCGACTGAGATGTCCTAAATGCACAGCGACGGATTCGCGCTATTTAGAAAGAGAGAGCAA
TATTTCAAGAATGCATGCGTCAATTTTACGCAGACTATCTTTCTAGGGTTAATCTAGCTGCATCAGGATC
ATATCGTCGGGTCTTTTTTCCGGCTCAGTCATCGCCCAAGCTGGCGCTATCTGGGCATCGGGGAGGAAGA
AGCCCGTGCCTTTTCCCGCGAGGTTGAAGCGGCATGGAAAGAGTTTGCCGAGGATGACTGCTGCTGCATT
GACGTTGAGCGAAAACGCACGTTTACCATGATGATTCGGGAAGGTGTGGCCATGCACGCCTTTAACGGTG
AACTGTTCGTTCAGGCCACCTGGGATACCAGTTCGTCGCGGCTTTTCCGGACACAGTTCCGGATGGTCAG
CCCGAAGCGCATCAGCAACCCGAACAATACCGGCGACAGCCGGAACTGCCGTGCCGGTGTGCAGATTAAT
GACAGCGGTGCGGCGCTGGGATATTACGTCAGCGAGGACGGGTATCCTGGCTGGATGCCGCAGAAATGGA
CATGGATACCCCGTGAGTTACCCGGCGGGCGCGCTTGGCGTAATCATGGTCATAGCTGTTTCCTGTGTGA
AATTGTTATCCGCTCACAATTCCACACAACATACGAGCCGGAAGCATAAAGTGTAAAGCCTGGGGTGCCT
AATGAGTGAGCTAACTCACATTAATTGCGTTGCGCTCACTGCCCGCTTTCCAGTCGGGAAACCTGTCGTG
CCAGCTGCATTAATGAATCGGCCAACGCGCGGGGAGAGGCGGTTTGCGTATTGGGCGCTCTTCCGCTTCC
TCGCTCACTGACTCGCTGCGCTCGGTCGTTCGGCTGCGGCGAGCGGTATCAGCTCACTCAAAGGCGGTAA
TACGGTTATCCACAGAATCAGGGGATAACGCAGGAAAGAACATGTGAGCAAAAGGCCAGCAAAAGGCCAG
GAACCGTAAAAAGGCCGCGTTGCTGGCGTTTTTCCATAGGCTCCGCCCCCCTGACGAGCATCACAAAAAT
CGACGCTCAAGTCAGAGGTGGCGAAACCCGACAGGACTATAAAGATACCAGGCGTTTCCCCCTGGAAGCT
CCCTCGTGCGCTCTCCTGTTCCGACCCTGCCGCTTACCGGATACCTGTCCGCCTTTCTCCCTTCGGGAAG
CGTGGCGCTTTCTCATAGCTCACGCTGTAGGTATCTCAGTTCGGTGTAGGTCGTTCGCTCCAAGCTGGGC
TGTGTGCACGAACCCCCCGTTCAGCCCGACCGCTGCGCCTTATCCGGTAACTATCGTCTTGAGTCCAACC
CGGTAAGACACGACTTATCGCCACTGGCAGCAGCCACTGGTAACAGGATTAGCAGAGCGAGGTATGTAGG
CGGTGCTACAGAGTTCTTGAAGTGGTGGCCTAACTACGGCTACACTAGAAGAACAGTATTTGGTATCTGC
GCTCTGCTGAAGCCAGTTACCTTCGGAAAAAGAGTTGGTAGCTCTTGATCCGGCAAACAAACCACCGCTG
GTAGCGGTGGTTTTTTTGTTTGCAAGCAGCAGATTACGCGCAGAAAAAAAGGATCTCAAGAAGATCCTTT
GATCTTTTCTACGGGGTCTGACGCTCAGTGGAACGAAAACTCACGTTAAGGGATTTTGGTCATGAGATTA
TCAAAAAGGATCTTCACCTAGATCCTTTTAAATTAAAAATGAAGTTTTAAATCAATCTAAAGTATATATG
AGTAAACTTGGTCTGACAGTTACCAATGCTTAATCAGTGAGGCACCTATCTCAGCGATCTGTCTATTTCG
TTCATCCATAGTTGCCTGACTCCCCGTCGTGTAGATAACTACGATACGGGAGGGCTTACCATCTGGCCCC
AGTGCTGCAATGATACCGCGAGACCCACGCTCACCGGCTCCAGATTTATCAGCAATAAACCAGCCAGCCG
GAAGGGCCGAGCGCAGAAGTGGTCCTGCAACTTTATCCGCCTCCATCCAGTCTATTAATTGTTGCCGGGA
AGCTAGAGTAAGTAGTTCGCCAGTTAATAGTTTGCGCAACGTTGTTGCCATTGCTACAGGCATCGTGGTG
TCACGCTCGTCGTTTGGTATGGCTTCATTCAGCTCCGGTTCCCAACGATCAAGGCGAGTTACATGATCCC
CCATGTTGTGCAAAAAAGCGGTTAGCTCCTTCGGTCCTCCGATCGTTGTCAGAAGTAAGTTGGCCGCAGT
GTTATCACTCATGGTTATGGCAGCACTGCATAATTCTCTTACTGTCATGCCATCCGTAAGATGCTTTTCT
GTGACTGGTGAGTACTCAACCAAGTCATTCTGAGAATAGTGTATGCGGCGACCGAGTTGCTCTTGCCCGG
CGTCAATACGGGATAATACCGCGCCACATAGCAGAACTTTAAAAGTGCTCATCATTGGAAAACGTTCTTC
GGGGCGAAAACTCTCAAGGATCTTACCGCTGTTGAGATCCAGTTCGATGTAACCCACTCGTGCACCCAAC
TGATCTTCAGCATCTTTTACTTTCACCAGCGTTTCTGGGTGAGCAAAAACAGGAAGGCAAAATGCCGCAA
AAAAGGGAATAAGGGCGACACGGAAATGTTGAATACTCAT
